Addgene plasmid #92160: lentiGuide-SYNJ2BP-2
Purpose: CRISPR guide RNA targeting human SYNJ2BP
Depositing lab: Alice Ting. Depositing organization: Massachusetts Institute of Technology. Publication: Proteomic mapping of cytosol-facing outer mitochondrial and ER membranes in living human cells by proximity biotinylation. Hung V, Lam SS, Udeshi ND, Svinkina T, Guzman G, Mootha VK, Carr SA, Ting AY. Elife. 2017 Apr 25;6. pii: e24463. doi: 10.7554/eLife.24463. PubMed 28441135.
Backbone
  Vector backbone: lentiGuide-Puro
  Backbone manufacturer: Feng Zhang Lab
  Backbone size w/o insert (bp): 8302
  Total vector size (bp): 8322
  Vector type: Mammalian Expression, Lentiviral, CRISPR
  Selectable markers: Puromycin
Growth in bacteria
  Bacterial resistance: Ampicillin, 100 μg/mL
  Growth temperature: 37°C
  Growth strain: NEB Stable
  Copy number: High Copy
Gene/Insert
  Gene/Insert name: SYNJ2BP sgRNA-2
  gRNA/shRNA sequence: GTAAAACATGAACGGAAGAG
  Species: H. sapiens (human)
  Promoter: hU6
  Cloning method: Restriction Enzyme; 5′ cloning site BsmBI (destroyed during cloning); 3′ cloning site BsmBI (destroyed during cloning)
  Sequencing primers: 5′ hU6-F
Terms and licenses: Academic/Nonprofit Terms; Industry Terms: Not Available to Industry
How to cite: lentiGuide-SYNJ2BP-2 was a gift from Alice Ting (Addgene plasmid # 92160 ; http://n2t.net/addgene:92160 ; RRID:Addgene_92160)
