[The description below was written by a language model from this plasmid's Addgene catalogue record and pLannotate feature annotations shown in this document.]
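Description:
lentiGuide-SYNJ2BP-2 is a third-generation-style lentiviral CRISPR guide vector built on the lentiGuide-Puro backbone, carrying a single guide RNA directed against human SYNJ2BP. In bacteria it is maintained as a high-copy plasmid through a ColE1/pUC-type origin and selected with ampicillin via the β-lactamase gene. An f1 origin, SV40 origin and remnants of lac and lacZα sequences are carried over from the parental cloning backbone. The 20-nucleotide spacer was inserted between two BsmBI sites, both destroyed in cloning, which brings the total size to about 8.3 kb.

The viral transfer cassette begins with an RSV promoter fused to a truncated HIV-1 5′ LTR, which drives Tat-independent production of genomic RNA in packaging cells. This is followed by the Ψ packaging signal, a gag fragment and the Rev response element for nuclear export of the unspliced genome. Inside this frame, the human U6 RNA polymerase III promoter transcribes the SYNJ2BP spacer joined to the Streptococcus pyogenes Cas9 guide scaffold. A cPPT/CTS element aids nuclear import of the provirus. Downstream, the EF-1α core promoter with its intron A expresses puromycin N-acetyltransferase for selecting transduced mammalian cells, and a WPRE enhances transcript expression. The cassette ends in a ΔU3 self-inactivating 3′ LTR, followed by an SV40 polyadenylation signal.

No Cas9 coding sequence is annotated, so the nuclease must be supplied separately, for example from a Cas9-expressing cell line or a second vector. The recorded purpose is CRISPR targeting of SYNJ2BP in human cells. The "-2" in the name suggests it is one of several guides designed against the gene.
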