Features (pLannotate 1.2.2; 29 found; start..end, strand, type, name):
    414..506     +  CDS            lacI (fragment): lac repressor; lacI; The lac repressor binds to the lac operator to inhibit transcription in E. coli. This inhibition can be relieved by adding lactose or isopropyl-β-D-thiogalactopyranoside (IPTG).
    519..540     +  protein_bind   CAP binding site: CAP binding activates transcription in the presence of cAMP. E. coli catabolite activator protein
    555..585     +  promoter       lac promoter: promoter for the E. coli lac operon
    593..609     +  protein_bind   lac operator: The lac repressor binds to the lac operator to inhibit transcription in E. coli. This inhibition can be relieved by adding lactose or isopropyl-β-D-thiogalactopyranoside (IPTG). lac repressor encoded by lacI
    654..672     +  promoter       T3 promoter: promoter for bacteriophage T3 RNA polymerase
    700..926     +  promoter       RSV promoter: Rous sarcoma virus enhancer/promoter
    927..1107    +  LTR            5' LTR (truncated): truncated 5' long terminal repeat (LTR) from HIV-1
   1154..1279    +  misc_feature   HIV-1 Ψ: packaging signal of human immunodeficiency virus type 1
   1263..1626    +  CDS            HIV-1 gag (fragment): gag protein from human immunodeficiency virus 1; gag
   1772..2005    +  misc_feature   RRE: The Rev response element (RRE) of HIV-1 allows for Rev-dependent mRNA export from the nucleus to the cytoplasm.
   2382..2408    +  CDS            Rev (fragment): human immunodeficiency virus 1 (HIV-1) Rev protein; rev; enhances nuclear export of unspliced and incompletely spliced viral mRNAs
   2412..2652    +  promoter       U6 promoter: RNA polymerase III promoter for human U6 snRNA
   2682..2757    +  misc_RNA       gRNA scaffold: guide RNA scaffold for the Streptococcus pyogenes CRISPR/Cas9 system
   2813..2930    +  misc_feature   cPPT/CTS: central polypurine tract and central termination sequence of HIV-1
   2996..3062    +  CDS            small t antigen (fragment): SV40 (simian virus 40) small t antigen
   3088..3299    +  promoter       EF-1α core promoter: core promoter for human elongation factor EF-1α
   3300..4238    +  intron         EF-1α intron A: intron upstream of the start codon of human EF-1α
   4260..4859    +  CDS            PuroR (fragment): puromycin N-acetyltransferase; pac from Streptomyces; confers resistance to puromycin
   4875..5463    +  misc_feature   WPRE: woodchuck hepatitis virus posttranscriptional regulatory element
   5514..5533    +  misc_feature   cPPT/CTS (fragment): central polypurine tract and central termination sequence of HIV-1
   5535..5768    +  LTR            3' LTR (ΔU3): self-inactivating 3' long terminal repeat (LTR) from HIV-1
   5846..5967    +  polyA_signal   SV40 poly(A) signal: SV40 polyadenylation signal
   6007..6142    +  rep_origin     SV40 ori: SV40 origin of replication
   6163..6181    -  promoter       T7 promoter: promoter for bacteriophage T7 RNA polymerase
   6189..6344    +  CDS            lacZα (fragment): LacZα fragment of β-galactosidase; lacZ fragment
   6349..6777    +  rep_origin     f1 ori (sequence partly withheld): f1 bacteriophage origin of replication; arrow indicates direction of (+) strand synthesis
   6830..6934    +  promoter       AmpR promoter: bla
   6935..7795    +  CDS            AmpR: β-lactamase; bla; confers resistance to ampicillin, carbenicillin, and related antibiotics
   7966..231     +  rep_origin     ori (across the origin): high-copy-number ColE1/pMB1/pBR322/pUC origin of replication
>Addgene plasmid #92160 | lentiGuide-SYNJ2BP-2 | addgene full sequence | sequence record 181277 | Addgene NGS Result
ACCTACACCGAACTGAGATACCTACAGCGTGAGCTATGAGAAAGCGCCACGCTTCCCGAAGGGAGAAAGG
CGGACAGGTATCCGGTAAGCGGCAGGGTCGGAACAGGAGAGCGCACGAGGGAGCTTCCAGGGGGAAACGC
CTGGTATCTTTATAGTCCTGTCGGGTTTCGCCACCTCTGACTTGAGCGTCGATTTTTGTGATGCTCGTCA
GGGGGGCGGAGCCTATGGAAAAACGCCAGCAACGCGGCCTTTTTACGGTTCCTGGCCTTTTGCTGGCCTT
TTGCTCACATGTTCTTTCCTGCGTTATCCCCTGATTCTGTGGATAACCGTATTACCGCCTTTGAGTGAGC
TGATACCGCTCGCCGCAGCCGAACGACCGAGCGCAGCGAGTCAGTGAGCGAGGAAGCGGAAGAGCGCCCA
ATACGCAAACCGCCTCTCCCCGCGCGTTGGCCGATTCATTAATGCAGCTGGCACGACAGGTTTCCCGACT
GGAAAGCGGGCAGTGAGCGCAACGCAATTAATGTGAGTTAGCTCACTCATTAGGCACCCCAGGCTTTACA
CTTTATGCTTCCGGCTCGTATGTTGTGTGGAATTGTGAGCGGATAACAATTTCACACAGGAAACAGCTAT
GACCATGATTACGCCAAGCGCGCAATTAACCCTCACTAAAGGGAACAAAAGCTGGAGCTGCAAGCTTAAT
GTAGTCTTATGCAATACTCTTGTAGTCTTGCAACATGGTAACGATGAGTTAGCAACATGCCTTACAAGGA
GAGAAAAAGCACCGTGCATGCCGATTGGTGGAAGTAAGGTGGTACGATCGTGCCTTATTAGGAAGGCAAC
AGACGGGTCTGACATGGATTGGACGAACCACTGAATTGCCGCATTGCAGAGATATTGTATTTAAGTGCCT
AGCTCGATACATAAACGGGTCTCTCTGGTTAGACCAGATCTGAGCCTGGGAGCTCTCTGGCTAACTAGGG
AACCCACTGCTTAAGCCTCAATAAAGCTTGCCTTGAGTGCTTCAAGTAGTGTGTGCCCGTCTGTTGTGTG
ACTCTGGTAACTAGAGATCCCTCAGACCCTTTTAGTCAGTGTGGAAAATCTCTAGCAGTGGCGCCCGAAC
AGGGACTTGAAAGCGAAAGGGAAACCAGAGGAGCTCTCTCGACGCAGGACTCGGCTTGCTGAAGCGCGCA
CGGCAAGAGGCGAGGGGCGGCGACTGGTGAGTACGCCAAAAATTTTGACTAGCGGAGGCTAGAAGGAGAG
AGATGGGTGCGAGAGCGTCAGTATTAAGCGGGGGAGAATTAGATCGCGATGGGAAAAAATTCGGTTAAGG
CCAGGGGGAAAGAAAAAATATAAATTAAAACATATAGTATGGGCAAGCAGGGAGCTAGAACGATTCGCAG
TTAATCCTGGCCTGTTAGAAACATCAGAAGGCTGTAGACAAATACTGGGACAGCTACAACCATCCCTTCA
GACAGGATCAGAAGAACTTAGATCATTATATAATACAGTAGCAACCCTCTATTGTGTGCATCAAAGGATA
GAGATAAAAGACACCAAGGAAGCTTTAGACAAGATAGAGGAAGAGCAAAACAAAAGTAAGACCACCGCAC
AGCAAGCGGCCGCTGATCTTCAGACCTGGAGGAGGAGATATGAGGGACAATTGGAGAAGTGAATTATATA
AATATAAAGTAGTAAAAATTGAACCATTAGGAGTAGCACCCACCAAGGCAAAGAGAAGAGTGGTGCAGAG
AGAAAAAAGAGCAGTGGGAATAGGAGCTTTGTTCCTTGGGTTCTTGGGAGCAGCAGGAAGCACTATGGGC
GCAGCGTCAATGACGCTGACGGTACAGGCCAGACAATTATTGTCTGGTATAGTGCAGCAGCAGAACAATT
TGCTGAGGGCTATTGAGGCGCAACAGCATCTGTTGCAACTCACAGTCTGGGGCATCAAGCAGCTCCAGGC
AAGAATCCTGGCTGTGGAAAGATACCTAAAGGATCAACAGCTCCTGGGGATTTGGGGTTGCTCTGGAAAA
CTCATTTGCACCACTGCTGTGCCTTGGAATGCTAGTTGGAGTAATAAATCTCTGGAACAGATTTGGAATC
ACACGACCTGGATGGAGTGGGACAGAGAAATTAACAATTACACAAGCTTAATACACTCCTTAATTGAAGA
ATCGCAAAACCAGCAAGAAAAGAATGAACAAGAATTATTGGAATTAGATAAATGGGCAAGTTTGTGGAAT
TGGTTTAACATAACAAATTGGCTGTGGTATATAAAATTATTCATAATGATAGTAGGAGGCTTGGTAGGTT
TAAGAATAGTTTTTGCTGTACTTTCTATAGTGAATAGAGTTAGGCAGGGATATTCACCATTATCGTTTCA
GACCCACCTCCCAACCCCGAGGGGACCCAGAGAGGGCCTATTTCCCATGATTCCTTCATATTTGCATATA
CGATACAAGGCTGTTAGAGAGATAATTAGAATTAATTTGACTGTAAACACAAAGATATTAGTACAAAATA
CGTGACGTAGAAAGTAATAATTTCTTGGGTAGTTTGCAGTTTTAAAATTATGTTTTAAAATGGACTATCA
TATGCTTACCGTAACTTGAAAGTATTTCGATTTCTTGGCTTTATATATCTTGTGGAAAGGACGAAACACC
GGTAAAACATGAACGGAAGAGGTTTTAGAGCTAGAAATAGCAAGTTAAAATAAGGCTAGTCCGTTATCAA
CTTGAAAAAGTGGCACCGAGTCGGTGCTTTTTTAAGCTTGGCGTAACTAGATCTTGAGACAAATGGCAGT
ATTCATCCACAATTTTAAAAGAAAAGGGGGGATTGGGGGGTACAGTGCAGGGGAAAGAATAGTAGACATA
ATAGCAACAGACATACAAACTAAAGAATTACAAAAACAAATTACAAAAATTCAAAATTTTCGGGTTTATT
ACAGGGACAGCAGAGATCCACTTTGGCGCCGGCTCGAGGGGGCCCGGGTGCAAAGATGGATAAAGTTTTA
AACAGAGAGGAATCTTTGCAGCTAATGGACCTTCTAGGTCTTGAAAGGAGTGGGAATTGGCTCCGGTGCC
CGTCAGTGGGCAGAGCGCACATCGCCCACAGTCCCCGAGAAGTTGGGGGGAGGGGTCGGCAATTGATCCG
GTGCCTAGAGAAGGTGGCGCGGGGTAAACTGGGAAAGTGATGTCGTGTACTGGCTCCGCCTTTTTCCCGA
GGGTGGGGGAGAACCGTATATAAGTGCAGTAGTCGCCGTGAACGTTCTTTTTCGCAACGGGTTTGCCGCC
AGAACACAGGTAAGTGCCGTGTGTGGTTCCCGCGGGCCTGGCCTCTTTACGGGTTATGGCCCTTGCGTGC
CTTGAATTACTTCCACCTGGCTGCAGTACGTGATTCTTGATCCCGAGCTTCGGGTTGGAAGTGGGTGGGA
GAGTTCGAGGCCTTGCGCTTAAGGAGCCCCTTCGCCTCGTGCTTGAGTTGAGGCCTGGCCTGGGCGCTGG
GGCCGCCGCGTGCGAATCTGGTGGCACCTTCGCGCCTGTCTCGCTGCTTTCGATAAGTCTCTAGCCATTT
AAAATTTTTGATGACCTGCTGCGACGCTTTTTTTCTGGCAAGATAGTCTTGTAAATGCGGGCCAAGATCT
GCACACTGGTATTTCGGTTTTTGGGGCCGCGGGCGGCGACGGGGCCCGTGCGTCCCAGCGCACATGTTCG
GCGAGGCGGGGCCTGCGAGCGCGGCCACCGAGAATCGGACGGGGGTAGTCTCAAGCTGGCCGGCCTGCTC
TGGTGCCTGGCCTCGCGCCGCCGTGTATCGCCCCGCCCTGGGCGGCAAGGCTGGCCCGGTCGGCACCAGT
TGCGTGAGCGGAAAGATGGCCGCTTCCCGGCCCTGCTGCAGGGAGCTCAAAATGGAGGACGCGGCGCTCG
GGAGAGCGGGCGGGTGAGTCACCCACACAAAGGAAAAGGGCCTTTCCGTCCTCAGCCGTCGCTTCATGTG
ACTCCACGGAGTACCGGGCGCCGTCCAGGCACCTCGATTAGTTCTCGAGCTTTTGGAGTACGTCGTCTTT
AGGTTGGGGGGAGGGGTTTTATGCGATGGAGTTTCCCCACACTGAGTGGGTGGAGACTGAAGTTAGGCCA
GCTTGGCACTTGATGTAATTCTCCTTGGAATTTGCCCTTTTTGAGTTTGGATCTTGGTTCATTCTCAAGC
CTCAGACAGTGGTTCAAAGTTTTTTTCTTCCATTTCAGGTGTCGTGACGTACGGCCACCATGACCGAGTA
CAAGCCCACGGTGCGCCTCGCCACCCGCGACGACGTCCCCAGGGCCGTACGCACCCTCGCCGCCGCGTTC
GCCGACTACCCCGCCACGCGCCACACCGTCGATCCGGACCGCCACATCGAGCGGGTCACCGAGCTGCAAG
AACTCTTCCTCACGCGCGTCGGGCTCGACATCGGCAAGGTGTGGGTCGCGGACGACGGCGCCGCCGTGGC
GGTCTGGACCACGCCGGAGAGCGTCGAAGCGGGGGCGGTGTTCGCCGAGATCGGCCCGCGCATGGCCGAG
TTGAGCGGTTCCCGGCTGGCCGCGCAGCAACAGATGGAAGGCCTCCTGGCGCCGCACCGGCCCAAGGAGC
CCGCGTGGTTCCTGGCCACCGTCGGAGTCTCGCCCGACCACCAGGGCAAGGGTCTGGGCAGCGCCGTCGT
GCTCCCCGGAGTGGAGGCGGCCGAGCGCGCCGGGGTGCCCGCCTTCCTGGAGACCTCCGCGCCCCGCAAC
CTCCCCTTCTACGAGCGGCTCGGCTTCACCGTCACCGCCGACGTCGAGGTGCCCGAAGGACCGCGCACCT
GGTGCATGACCCGCAAGCCCGGTGCCTGAACGCGTTAAGTCGACAATCAACCTCTGGATTACAAAATTTG
TGAAAGATTGACTGGTATTCTTAACTATGTTGCTCCTTTTACGCTATGTGGATACGCTGCTTTAATGCCT
TTGTATCATGCTATTGCTTCCCGTATGGCTTTCATTTTCTCCTCCTTGTATAAATCCTGGTTGCTGTCTC
TTTATGAGGAGTTGTGGCCCGTTGTCAGGCAACGTGGCGTGGTGTGCACTGTGTTTGCTGACGCAACCCC
CACTGGTTGGGGCATTGCCACCACCTGTCAGCTCCTTTCCGGGACTTTCGCTTTCCCCCTCCCTATTGCC
ACGGCGGAACTCATCGCCGCCTGCCTTGCCCGCTGCTGGACAGGGGCTCGGCTGTTGGGCACTGACAATT
CCGTGGTGTTGTCGGGGAAATCATCGTCCTTTCCTTGGCTGCTCGCCTGTGTTGCCACCTGGATTCTGCG
CGGGACGTCCTTCTGCTACGTCCCTTCGGCCCTCAATCCAGCGGACCTTCCTTCCCGCGGCCTGCTGCCG
GCTCTGCGGCCTCTTCCGCGTCTTCGCCTTCGCCCTCAGACGAGTCGGATCTCCCTTTGGGCCGCCTCCC
CGCGTCGACTTTAAGACCAATGACTTACAAGGCAGCTGTAGATCTTAGCCACTTTTTAAAAGAAAAGGGG
GGACTGGAAGGGCTAATTCACTCCCAACGAAGACAAGATCTGCTTTTTGCTTGTACTGGGTCTCTCTGGT
TAGACCAGATCTGAGCCTGGGAGCTCTCTGGCTAACTAGGGAACCCACTGCTTAAGCCTCAATAAAGCTT
GCCTTGAGTGCTTCAAGTAGTGTGTGCCCGTCTGTTGTGTGACTCTGGTAACTAGAGATCCCTCAGACCC
TTTTAGTCAGTGTGGAAAATCTCTAGCAGTACGTATAGTAGTTCATGTCATCTTATTATTCAGTATTTAT
AACTTGCAAAGAAATGAATATCAGAGAGTGAGAGGAACTTGTTTATTGCAGCTTATAATGGTTACAAATA
AAGCAATAGCATCACAAATTTCACAAATAAAGCATTTTTTTCACTGCATTCTAGTTGTGGTTTGTCCAAA
CTCATCAATGTATCTTATCATGTCTGGCTCTAGCTATCCCGCCCCTAACTCCGCCCATCCCGCCCCTAAC
TCCGCCCAGTTCCGCCCATTCTCCGCCCCATGGCTGACTAATTTTTTTTATTTATGCAGAGGCCGAGGCC
GCCTCGGCCTCTGAGCTATTCCAGAAGTAGTGAGGAGGCTTTTTTGGAGGCCTAGGGACGTACCCAATTC
GCCCTATAGTGAGTCGTATTACGCGCGCTCACTGGCCGTCGTTTTACAACGTCGTGACTGGGAAAACCCT
GGCGTTACCCAACTTAATCGCCTTGCAGCACATCCCCCTTTCGCCAGCTGGCGTAATAGCGAAGAGGCCC
GCACCGATCGCCCTTCCCAACAGTTGCGCAGCCTGAATGGCGAATGGG
[124 nt withheld, positions 6349-6472]
C
[91 nt withheld, positions 6474-6564]
A
[49 nt withheld, positions 6566-6614]
CCTTTGACGTTGGAGTCCACGTTCTTT
[37 nt withheld, positions 6642-6678]
ACCCTATCTCGGTCTATTCTTTTGATTTATAAGGGATTTTGCCGATTTCGGCCTATTGGTTAAAAAATGA
GCTGATTTAACAAAAATTTAACGCGAATTTTAACAAAATATTAACGCTTACAATTTAGGTGGCACTTTTC
GGGGAAATGTGCGCGGAACCCCTATTTGTTTATTTTTCTAAATACATTCAAATATGTATCCGCTCATGAG
ACAATAACCCTGATAAATGCTTCAATAATATTGAAAAAGGAAGAGTATGAGTATTCAACATTTCCGTGTC
GCCCTTATTCCCTTTTTTGCGGCATTTTGCCTTCCTGTTTTTGCTCACCCAGAAACGCTGGTGAAAGTAA
AAGATGCTGAAGATCAGTTGGGTGCACGAGTGGGTTACATCGAACTGGATCTCAACAGCGGTAAGATCCT
TGAGAGTTTTCGCCCCGAAGAACGTTTTCCAATGATGAGCACTTTTAAAGTTCTGCTATGTGGCGCGGTA
TTATCCCGTATTGACGCCGGGCAAGAGCAACTCGGTCGCCGCATACACTATTCTCAGAATGACTTGGTTG
AGTACTCACCAGTCACAGAAAAGCATCTTACGGATGGCATGACAGTAAGAGAATTATGCAGTGCTGCCAT
AACCATGAGTGATAACACTGCGGCCAACTTACTTCTGACAACGATCGGAGGACCGAAGGAGCTAACCGCT
TTTTTGCACAACATGGGGGATCATGTAACTCGCCTTGATCGTTGGGAACCGGAGCTGAATGAAGCCATAC
CAAACGACGAGCGTGACACCACGATGCCTGTAGCAATGGCAACAACGTTGCGCAAACTATTAACTGGCGA
ACTACTTACTCTAGCTTCCCGGCAACAATTAATAGACTGGATGGAGGCGGATAAAGTTGCAGGACCACTT
CTGCGCTCGGCCCTTCCGGCTGGCTGGTTTATTGCTGATAAATCTGGAGCCGGTGAGCGTGGGTCTCGCG
GTATCATTGCAGCACTGGGGCCAGATGGTAAGCCCTCCCGTATCGTAGTTATCTACACGACGGGGAGTCA
GGCAACTATGGATGAACGAAATAGACAGATCGCTGAGATAGGTGCCTCACTGATTAAGCATTGGTAACTG
TCAGACCAAGTTTACTCATATATACTTTAGATTGATTTAAAACTTCATTTTTAATTTAAAAGGATCTAGG
TGAAGATCCTTTTTGATAATCTCATGACCAAAATCCCTTAACGTGAGTTTTCGTTCCACTGAGCGTCAGA
CCCCGTAGAAAAGATCAAAGGATCTTCTTGAGATCCTTTTTTTCTGCGCGTAATCTGCTGCTTGCAAACA
AAAAAACCACCGCTACCAGCGGTGGTTTGTTTGCCGGATCAAGAGCTACCAACTCTTTTTCCGAAGGTAA
CTGGCTTCAGCAGAGCGCAGATACCAAATACTGTTCTTCTAGTGTAGCCGTAGTTAGGCCACCACTTCAA
GAACTCTGTAGCACCGCCTACATACCTCGCTCTGCTAATCCTGTTACCAGTGGCTGCTGCCAGTGGCGAT
AAGTCGTGTCTTACCGGGTTGGACTCAAGACGATAGTTACCGGATAAGGCGCAGCGGTCGGGCTGAACGG
GGGGTTCGTGCACACAGCCCAGCTTGGAGCGAACG
